Addgene plasmid #168608: pDONR223 MERS-CoV NSP3_nostop
Purpose: Gateway-compatible Entry vector
Depositing lab: Fritz Roth. Depositing organization: Sinai Health System. Publication: A resource of human coronavirus protein-coding sequences in a flexible, multipurpose Gateway Entry clone collection. Weller B, Lin CW, Pogoutse O, Sauer M, Marin-de la Rosa N, Strobel A, Young V, Knapp JJ, Rayhan A, Falter C, Kim DK, Roth FP, Falter-Braun P. G3 (Bethesda). 2023 Jul 5;13(7):jkad105. doi: 10.1093/g3journal/jkad105. PubMed 37267226.
Backbone
  Vector backbone: pDONR223
  Backbone manufacturer: Rual et al, Genome Res. 14:2128-2135, 2004.
  Backbone size w/o insert (bp): 5005
  Vector type: Other
Growth in bacteria
  Bacterial resistance: Spectinomycin, 50 μg/mL
  Growth temperature: 37°C
  Growth strain: DH5alpha
  Copy number: Unknown
Gene/Insert
  Gene/Insert name: NSP3
  Species: Other
  Insert size (bp): 5661
  Entrez Gene: orf1ab (a.k.a. G128_gp01)
  Cloning method: Gateway Cloning
  Sequencing primers: 5′ m13-For; 3′ m13-Rev
Resource information
  A portion of this plasmid was derived from a plasmid made by: Falter-Braun Lab
Terms and licenses: Academic/Nonprofit Terms; Industry Terms
How to cite: pDONR223 MERS-CoV NSP3_nostop was a gift from Fritz Roth (Addgene plasmid # 168608 ; http://n2t.net/addgene:168608 ; RRID:Addgene_168608)
