[The description below was written by a language model from this plasmid's Addgene catalogue record and pLannotate feature annotations shown in this document.]
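Description:
pDONR223 MERS-CoV NSP3_nostop is a Gateway Entry clone built on the pDONR223 backbone, carrying the coding sequence for non-structural protein 3 (NSP3) of Middle East respiratory syndrome coronavirus. It is a bacterial cloning plasmid rather than an expression vector. It replicates in E. coli from a high-copy ColE1/pUC-type origin and is selected with spectinomycin through the aadA (SmR) aminoglycoside adenylyltransferase gene. That gene lies downstream of a fragment of a class 1 integron Pc promoter and a short remnant of a gentamicin resistance gene. rrnB T1 and T2 terminators and small lacI and lacZα fragments are residual backbone elements.

The insert is recorded as about 5.7 kb. In the feature table it appears as a roughly 5.7 kb fragment matching the MERS-CoV replicase polyprotein 1a, encoded by orf1ab. The functional text attached to that annotation refers to nsp10, but this is generic polyprotein annotation; the catalogue entry identifies the cloned segment as NSP3. An attL2 site is annotated immediately downstream of the open reading frame. No attL1 site was annotated upstream, although an Entry clone would be expected to have one flanking the other end. A T7 promoter lies outside attL2, and M13 forward and reverse primers are listed for sequencing.

The "nostop" designation indicates that the native stop codon is omitted. After an LR recombination into a Destination vector, the ORF can therefore be read through into a C-terminal tag or fusion partner. No promoter for expressing the insert is present in this plasmid; expression depends on the chosen Destination vector. The clone belongs to a collection of human coronavirus protein-coding sequences intended for flexible transfer into diverse assay and expression vectors.
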