Features (pLannotate 1.2.2; 11 found; start..end, strand, type, name):
    108..5804    +  CDS            R1A_MERS1 (fragment): Experimental evidence at protein level: Swiss-Prot protein existence level 1. [Non-structural protein 10]: Plays a pivotal role in viral transcription by stimulating both nsp14 3'-5' exoribonuclease and nsp16 2'-O-methyltransferase activities. Therefore plays an essential role in viral mRNAs cap methylation. From Middle East respiratory syndrome-related coronavirus (isolate United Kingdom/H123990006/2012) (MERS-CoV) (Betacoronavirus England 1).
   5797..5896    -  protein_bind   attL2: mutant version of attL; recombination site for the Gateway® LR reaction LR Clonase™
   5914..5932    -  promoter       T7 promoter: promoter for bacteriophage T7 RNA polymerase
   6122..6145    +  promoter       Pc promoter (fragment): intI1 (promoter lies within the coding sequence); class 1 integron promoter
   6321..6377    +  CDS            GmR (fragment): gentamycin acetyltransferase; aacC1; confers resistance to gentamycin
   6384..7175    +  CDS            SmR: aminoglycoside adenylyltransferase (Murphy, 1985); aadA; confers resistance to spectinomycin and streptomycin
   7268..7856    +  rep_origin     ori: high-copy-number ColE1/pMB1/pBR322/pUC origin of replication
   8039..8131    +  CDS            lacI (fragment): lac repressor; lacI; The lac repressor binds to the lac operator to inhibit transcription in E. coli. This inhibition can be relieved by adding lactose or isopropyl-β-D-thiogalactopyranoside (IPTG).
   8186..8213    -  terminator     rrnB T2 terminator: transcription terminator T2 from the E. coli rrnB gene
   8345..8388    +  terminator     rrnB T1 terminator: Escherichia coli rrnB; transcription terminator T1 from the E. coli rrnB gene
   8435..17      -  CDS            lacZα (fragment) (across the origin): LacZα fragment of β-galactosidase; lacZ fragment
>Addgene plasmid #168608 | pDONR223 MERS-CoV NSP3_nostop | addgene full sequence | sequence record 333057 | Addgene NGS Result
GTAAAACGACGGCCAGTCTTAAGCTCGGGCCCCAAATAATGATTTTATTTTGACTGATAGTGACCTGTTC
GTTGCAACAAATTGATGAGCAATGCTTTTTTATAATGCCAACTTTGTACAAAAAAGTTGGCATGGCACCT
GTAAAAAAAGTAGCCTTTGGCGGTGATCAAGTACATGAGGTTGCTGCTGTAAGAAGTGTTACTGTCGAGT
ACAACATTCATGCTGTATTAGACACACTACTTGCTTCTTCTAGTCTTAGAACCTTTGTTGTAGATAAGTC
TTTGTCAATTGAGGAGTTTGCTGACGTAGTAAAGGAACAAGTCTCAGACTTGCTTGTTAAATTACTGCGT
GGAATGCCGATTCCAGATTTTGATTTAGACGATTTTATTGACGCACCATGCTATTGCTTTAACGCTGAGG
GTGATGCATCCTGGTCTTCTACTATGATCTTCTCTCTTCACCCCGTCGAGTGTGACGAGGAGTGTTCTGA
AGTAGAGGCTTCAGATTTAGAAGAAGGTGAATCAGAGTGCATTTCTGAGACTTCAACTGAACAAGTTGAC
GTTTCTCATGAGACTTCTGACGACGAGTGGGCTGCTGCAGTTGATGAAGCGTTCCCTCTCGATGAAGCAG
AAGATGTTACTGAATCTGTGCAAGAAGAAGCACAACCAGTAGAAGTACCTGTTGAAGATATTGCGCAGGT
TGTCATAGCTGACACCTTACAGGAAACTCCTGTTGTGCCTGATACTGTTGAAGTCCCACCGCAAGTGGTG
AAACTTCCGTCTGCACCTCAGACTATCCAGCCCGAGGTAAAAGAAGTTGCACCTGTCTATGAGGCTGATA
CCGAACAGACACAGAATGTTACTGTTAAACCTAAGAGGTTACGCAAAAAGCGTAATGTTGACCCTTTGTC
CAATTTTGAACATAAGGTTATTACAGAGTGCGTTACCATAGTTTTAGGTGACGCAATTCAAGTAGCCAAG
TGCTATGGGGAGTCTGTGTTAGTTAATGCTGCTAACACACATCTTAAGCATGGCGGTGGTATCGCTGGTG
CTATTAATGCGGCTTCAAAAGGGGCTGTCCAAAAAGAGTCAGATGAGTATATTCTGGCTAAAGGGCCGTT
ACAAGTAGGAGATTCAGTTCTCTTGCAAGGCCATTCTCTAGCTAAGAATATCCTGCATGTCGTAGGCCCA
GATGCCCGCGCTAAACAGGATGTTTCTCTCCTTAGTAAGTGCTATAAGGCTATGAATGCATATCCTCTTG
TAGTCACTCCTCTTGTTTCAGCAGGCATATTTGGTGTAAAACCAGCTGTGTCTTTTGATTATCTTATTAG
GGAGGCTAAGACTAGAGTTTTAGTCGTCGTTAATTCCCAAGATGTCTATAAGAGTCTTACCATAGTTGAC
ATTCCACAGAGTTTGACTTTTTCATATGATGGGTTACGTGGCGCAATACGTAAAGCTAAAGATTATGGTT
TTACTGTTTTTGTGTGCACAGACAACTCTGCTAACACTAAAGTTCTTAGGAACAAGGGTGTTGATTATAC
TAAGAAGTTTCTTACAGTTGACGGTGTGCAATATTATTGCTACACGTCTAAGGACACTTTAGATGATATC
TTACAACAGGCTAATAAGTCTGTTGGTATTATATCTATGCCTTTGGGATATGTGTCTCATGGTTTAGACT
TAATGCAAGCAGGGAGTGTCGTGCGTAGAGTTAACGTGCCCTACGTGTGTCTCCTAGCTAATAAAGAGCA
AGAAGCTATTTTGATGTCTGAAGACGTTAAGTTAAACCCTTCAGAAGATTTTATAAAGCACGTCCGCACT
AATGGTGGTTACAATTCTTGGCATTTAGTCGAGGGTGAACTATTGGTGCAAGACTTACGCTTAAATAAGC
TCCTGCATTGGTCTGATCAAACCATATGCTACAAGGATAGTGTGTTTTATGTTGTAAAGAATAGTACAGC
TTTTCCATTTGAAACACTTTCAGCATGTCGTGCGTATTTGGATTCACGCACGACACAGCAGTTAACAATC
GAAGTCTTAGTGACTGTCGATGGTGTAAATTTTAGAACAGTCGTTCTAAATAATAAGAACACTTATAGAT
CACAGCTTGGATGCGTTTTCTTTAATGGTGCTGATATTTCTGACACCATTCCTGATGAGAAACAGAATGG
TCACAGTTTATATCTAGCAGACAATTTGACTGCTGATGAAACAAAGGCGCTTAAAGAGTTATATGGCCCC
GTTGATCCTACTTTCTTACACAGATTCTATTCACTTAAGGCTGCAGTCCATGGGTGGAAGATGGTTGTGT
GTGATAAGGTACGTTCTCTCAAATTGAGTGATAATAATTGTTATCTTAATGCAGTTATTATGACACTTGA
TTTATTGAAGGACATTAAATTTGTTATACCTGCTCTACAGCATGCATTTATGAAACATAAGGGCGGTGAT
TCAACTGACTTCATAGCCCTCATTATGGCTTATGGCAATTGCACATTTGGTGCTCCAGATGATGCCTCTC
GGTTACTTCATACCGTGCTTGCAAAGGCTGAGTTATGCTGTTCTGCACGCATGGTTTGGAGAGAGTGGTG
CAATGTCTGTGGCATAAAAGATGTTGTTCTACAAGGCTTAAAAGCTTGTTGTTACGTGGGTGTGCAAACT
GTTGAAGATCTGCGTGCTCGCATGACATATGTATGCCAGTGTGGTGGTGAACGTCATCGGCAATTAGTCG
AACACACCACCCCCTGGTTGCTGCTCTCAGGCACACCAAATGAAAAATTGGTGACAACCTCCACGGCGCC
TGATTTTGTAGCATTTAATGTCTTTCAGGGCATTGAAACGGCTGTTGGCCATTATGTTCATGCTCGCCTG
AAGGGTGGTCTTATTTTAAAGTTTGACTCTGGCACCGTTAGCAAGACTTCAGACTGGAAGTGCAAGGTGA
CAGATGTACTTTTCCCCGGCCAAAAATACAGTAGCGATTGTAATGTCGTACGGTATTCTTTGGACGGTAA
TTTCAGAACAGAGGTTGATCCCGACCTATCTGCTTTCTATGTTAAGGATGGTAAATACTTTACAAGTGAA
CCACCCGTAACATATTCACCAGCTACAATTTTAGCTGGTAGTGTCTACACTAATAGCTGCCTTGTATCGT
CTGATGGACAACCTGGCGGTGATGCTATTAGTTTGAGTTTTAATAACCTTTTAGGGTTTGATTCTAGTAA
ACCAGTCACTAAGAAATACACTTACTCCTTCTTGCCTAAAGAAGACGGCGATGTGTTGTTGGCTGAGTTT
GACACTTATGACCCTATTTATAAGAATGGTGCCATGTATAAAGGCAAACCAATTCTTTGGGTCAATAAAG
CATCTTATGATACTAATCTTAATAAGTTCAATAGAGCTAGTTTGCGTCAAATTTTTGACGTAGCCCCCAT
TGAACTCGAAAATAAATTCACACCTTTGAGTGTGGAGTCTACACCAGTTGAACCTCCAACTGTAGATGTG
GTAGCACTTCAACAGGAAATGACAATTGTCAAATGTAAGGGTTTAAATAAACCTTTCGTGAAGGACAATG
TCAGTTTCGTTGCTGATGATTCAGGTACTCCCGTTGTTGAGTATCTGTCTAAAGAAGACCTACATACATT
GTATGTAGACCCTAAGTATCAAGTCATTGTCTTAAAAGACAATGTACTTTCTTCTATGCTTAGATTGCAC
ACCGTTGAGTCAGGTGATATTAACGTTGTTGCAGCTTCCGGATCTTTGACACGTAAAGTGAAGTTACTAT
TTAGGGCTTCATTTTATTTCAAAGAATTTGCTACCCGCACTTTCACTGCTACCACTGCTGTAGGTAGTTG
TATAAAGAGTGTAGTGCGGCATCTAGGTGTTACTAAAGGCATATTGACAGGCTGTTTTAGTTTTGCCAAG
ATGTTATTTATGCTTCCACTAGCTTACTTTAGTGATTCAAAACTCGGCACCACAGAGGTTAAAGTGAGTG
CTTTGAAAACAGCCGGCGTTGTGACAGGTAATGTTGTAAAACAGTGTTGCACTGCTGCTGTTGATTTAAG
TATGGATAAGTTGCGCCGTGTGGATTGGAAATCAACCCTACGGTTGTTACTTATGTTATGCACAACTATG
GTATTGTTGTCTTCTGTGTATCACTTGTATGTCTTCAATCAGGTCTTATCAAGTGATGTTATGTTTGAAG
ATGCCCAAGGTTTGAAAAAGTTCTACAAAGAAGTTAGAGCTTACCTAGGAATCTCTTCTGCTTGTGACGG
TCTTGCTTCAGCTTATAGGGCGAATTCCTTTGATGTACCTACATTCTGCGCAAACCGTTCTGCAATGTGT
AATTGGTGCTTGATTAGCCAAGATTCCATAACTCACTACCCAGCTCTTAAGATGGTTCAAACACATCTTA
GCCACTATGTTCTTAACATAGATTGGTTGTGGTTTGCATTTGAGACTGGTTTGGCATACATGCTCTATAC
CTCGGCCTTCAACTGGTTGTTGTTGGCAGGTACATTGCATTATTTCTTTGCACAGACTTCCATATTTGTA
GACTGGCGGTCATACAATTATGCTGTGTCTAGTGCCTTCTGGTTATTCACCCACATTCCAATGGCGGGTT
TGGTACGAATGTATAATTTGTTAGCATGCCTTTGGCTTTTACGCAAGTTTTATCAGCATGTAATCAATGG
TTGCAAAGATACGGCATGCTTGCTCTGCTATAAGAGGAACCGACTTACTAGAGTTGAAGCTTCTACCGTT
GTCTGTGGTGGAAAACGTACGTTTTATATCACAGCAAATGGCGGTATTTCATTCTGTCGTAGGCATAATT
GGAATTGTGTGGATTGTGACACTGCAGGTGTGGGGAATACCTTCATCTGTGAAGAAGTCGCAAATGACCT
CACTACCGCCCTACGCAGGCCTATTAACGCTACGGATAGATCACATTATTATGTGGATTCCGTTACAGTT
AAAGAGACTGTTGTTCAGTTTAATTATCGTAGAGACGGTCAACCATTCTACGAGCGGTTTCCCCTCTGCG
CTTTTACAAATCTAGATAAGTTGAAGTTCAAAGAGGTCTGTAAAACTACTACTGGTATACCTGAATACAA
CTTTATCATCTACGACTCATCAGATCGTGGCCAGGAAAGTTTAGCTAGGTCTGCATGTGTTTATTATTCT
CAAGTCTTGTGTAAATCAATTCTTTTGGTTGACTCAAGTTTGGTTACTTCTGTTGGTGATTCTAGTGAAA
TCGCCACTAAAATGTTTGATTCCTTTGTTAATAGTTTCGTCTCGCTGTATAATGTCACACGCGATAAGTT
GGAAAAACTTATCTCTACTGCTCGTGATGGCGTAAGGCGAGGCGATAACTTCCATAGTGTCTTAACAACA
TTCATTGACGCAGCACGAGGCCCCGCAGGTGTGGAGTCTGATGTTGAGACCAATGAAATTGTTGACTCTG
TGCAGTATGCTCATAAACATGACATACAAATTACTAATGAGAGCTACAATAATTATGTACCCTCATATGT
TAAACCTGATAGTGTGTCTACCAGCGATTTAGGTAGTCTCATTGATTGTAATGCGGCTTCAGTTAACCAA
ATTGTCTTGCGTAATTCTAATGGTGCTTGCATTTGGAACGCTGCTGCATATATGAAACTCTCGGATGCAC
TTAAACGACAGATTCGCATTGCATGCCGTAAGTGTAATTTAGCTTTCCGGTTAACCACCTCAAAGCTACG
CGCTAATGATAATATCTTATCAGTTAGATTCACTGCTAACAAAATTGTTGGTGGTTACCCAACTTTCTTG
TACAAAGTTGGCATTATAAGAAAGCATTGCTTATCAATTTGTTGCAACGAACAGGTCACTATCAGTCAAA
ATAAAATCATTATTTGCCATCCAGCTGATATCCCCTATAGTGAGTCGTATTACATGGTCATAGCTGTTTC
CTGGCAGCTCTGGCCCGTGTCTCAAAATCTCTGATGTTACATTGCACAAGATAAAAATATATCATCATGC
CTCCTCTAGACCAGCCAGGACAGAAATGCCTCGACTTCGCTGCTACCCAAGGTTGCCGGGTGACGCACAC
CGTGGAAACGGATGAAGGCACGAACCCAGTGGACATAAGCCTGTTCGGTTCGTAAGCTGTAATGCAAGTA
GCGTATGCGCTCACGCAACTGGTCCAGAACCTTGACCGAACGCAGCGGTGGTAACGGCGCAGTGGCGGTT
TTCATGGCTTGTTATGACTGTTTTTTTGGGGTACAGTCTATGCCTCGGGCATCCAAGCAGCAAGCGCGTT
ACGCCGTGGGTCGATGTTTGATGTTATGGAGCAGCAACGATGTTACGCAGCAGGGCAGTCGCCCTAAAAC
AAAGTTAAACATTATGAGGGAAGCGGTGATCGCCGAAGTATCGACTCAACTATCAGAGGTAGTTGGCGTC
ATCGAGCGCCATCTCGAACCGACGTTGCTGGCCGTACATTTGTACGGCTCCGCAGTGGATGGCGGCCTGA
AGCCACACAGTGATATTGATTTGCTGGTTACGGTGACCGTAAGGCTTGATGAAACAACGCGGCGAGCTTT
GATCAACGACCTTTTGGAAACTTCGGCTTCCCCTGGAGAGAGCGAGATTCTCCGCGCTGTAGAAGTCACC
ATTGTTGTGCACGACGACATCATTCCGTGGCGTTATCCAGCTAAGCGCGAACTGCAATTTGGAGAATGGC
AGCGCAATGACATTCTTGCAGGTATCTTCGAGCCAGCCACGATCGACATTGATCTGGCTATCTTGCTGAC
AAAAGCAAGAGAACATAGCGTTGCCTTGGTAGGTCCAGCGGCGGAGGAACTCTTTGATCCGGTTCCTGAA
CAGGATCTATTTGAGGCGCTAAATGAAACCTTAACGCTATGGAACTCGCCGCCCGACTGGGCTGGCGATG
AGCGAAATGTAGTGCTTACGTTGTCCCGCATTTGGTACAGCGCAGTAACCGGCAAAATCGCGCCGAAGGA
TGTCGCTGCCGACTGGGCAATGGAGCGCCTGCCGGCCCAGTATCAGCCCGTCATACTTGAAGCTAGACAG
GCTTATCTTGGACAAGAAGAAGATCGCTTGGCCTCGCGCGCAGATCAGTTGGAAGAATTTGTCCACTACG
TGAAAGGCGAGATCACCAAGGTAGTCGGCAAATAACCCTCGAGCCACCCATGACCAAAATCCCTTAACGT
GAGTTACGCGTCGTTCCACTGAGCGTCAGACCCCGTAGAAAAGATCAAAGGATCTTCTTGAGATCCTTTT
TTTCTGCGCGTAATCTGCTGCTTGCAAACAAAAAAACCACCGCTACCAGCGGTGGTTTGTTTGCCGGATC
AAGAGCTACCAACTCTTTTTCCGAAGGTAACTGGCTTCAGCAGAGCGCAGATACCAAATACTGTTCTTCT
AGTGTAGCCGTAGTTAGGCCACCACTTCAAGAACTCTGTAGCACCGCCTACATACCTCGCTCTGCTAATC
CTGTTACCAGTGGCTGCTGCCAGTGGCGATAAGTCGTGTCTTACCGGGTTGGACTCAAGACGATAGTTAC
CGGATAAGGCGCAGCGGTCGGGCTGAACGGGGGGTTCGTGCACACAGCCCAGCTTGGAGCGAACGACCTA
CACCGAACTGAGATACCTACAGCGTGAGCTATGAGAAAGCGCCACGCTTCCCGAAGGGAGAAAGGCGGAC
AGGTATCCGGTAAGCGGCAGGGTCGGAACAGGAGAGCGCACGAGGGAGCTTCCAGGGGGAAACGCCTGGT
ATCTTTATAGTCCTGTCGGGTTTCGCCACCTCTGACTTGAGCGTCGATTTTTGTGATGCTCGTCAGGGGG
GCGGAGCCTATGGAAAAACGCCAGCAACGCGGCCTTTTTACGGTTCCTGGCCTTTTGCTGGCCTTTTGCT
CACATGTTCTTTCCTGCGTTATCCCCTGATTCTGTGGATAACCGTATTACCGCCTTTGAGTGAGCTGATA
CCGCTCGCCGCAGCCGAACGACCGAGCGCAGCGAGTCAGTGAGCGAGGAAGCGGAAGAGCGCCCAATACG
CAAACCGCCTCTCCCCGCGCGTTGGCCGATTCATTAATGCAGCTGGCACGACAGGTTTCCCGACTGGAAA
GCGGGCAGTGAGCGCAACGCAATTAATACGCGTACCGCTAGCCAGGAAGAGTTTGTAGAAACGCAAAAAG
GCCATCCGTCAGGATGGCCTTCTGCTTAGTTTGATGCCTGGCAGTTTATGGCGGGCGTCCTGCCCGCCAC
CCTCCGGGCCGTTGCTTCACAACGTTCAAATCCGCTCCCGGCGGATTTGTCCTACTCAGGAGAGCGTTCA
CCGACAAACAACAGATAAAACGAAAGGCCCAGTCTTCCGACTGAGCCTTTCGTTTTATTTGATGCCTGGC
AGTTCCCTACTCTCGCGTTAACGCTAGCATGGATGTTTTCCCAGTCACGACGTT
