>Addgene plasmid #168608 | pDONR223 MERS-CoV NSP3_nostop | depositor partial sequence | sequence record 326817 | Inserted CDS without stop codon
ATGGCACCTGTAAAAAAAGTAGCCTTTGGCGGTGATCAAGTACATGAGGTTGCTGCTGTAAGAAGTGTTA
CTGTCGAGTACAACATTCATGCTGTATTAGACACACTACTTGCTTCTTCTAGTCTTAGAACCTTTGTTGT
AGATAAGTCTTTGTCAATTGAGGAGTTTGCTGACGTAGTAAAGGAACAAGTCTCAGACTTGCTTGTTAAA
TTACTGCGTGGAATGCCGATTCCAGATTTTGATTTAGACGATTTTATTGACGCACCATGCTATTGCTTTA
ACGCTGAGGGTGATGCATCCTGGTCTTCTACTATGATCTTCTCTCTTCACCCCGTCGAGTGTGACGAGGA
GTGTTCTGAAGTAGAGGCTTCAGATTTAGAAGAAGGTGAATCAGAGTGCATTTCTGAGACTTCAACTGAA
CAAGTTGACGTTTCTCATGAGACTTCTGACGACGAGTGGGCTGCTGCAGTTGATGAAGCGTTCCCTCTCG
ATGAAGCAGAAGATGTTACTGAATCTGTGCAAGAAGAAGCACAACCAGTAGAAGTACCTGTTGAAGATAT
TGCGCAGGTTGTCATAGCTGACACCTTACAGGAAACTCCTGTTGTGCCTGATACTGTTGAAGTCCCACCG
CAAGTGGTGAAACTTCCGTCTGCACCTCAGACTATCCAGCCCGAGGTAAAAGAAGTTGCACCTGTCTATG
AGGCTGATACCGAACAGACACAGAATGTTACTGTTAAACCTAAGAGGTTACGCAAAAAGCGTAATGTTGA
CCCTTTGTCCAATTTTGAACATAAGGTTATTACAGAGTGCGTTACCATAGTTTTAGGTGACGCAATTCAA
GTAGCCAAGTGCTATGGGGAGTCTGTGTTAGTTAATGCTGCTAACACACATCTTAAGCATGGCGGTGGTA
TCGCTGGTGCTATTAATGCGGCTTCAAAAGGGGCTGTCCAAAAAGAGTCAGATGAGTATATTCTGGCTAA
AGGGCCGTTACAAGTAGGAGATTCAGTTCTCTTGCAAGGCCATTCTCTAGCTAAGAATATCCTGCATGTC
GTAGGCCCAGATGCCCGCGCTAAACAGGATGTTTCTCTCCTTAGTAAGTGCTATAAGGCTATGAATGCAT
ATCCTCTTGTAGTCACTCCTCTTGTTTCAGCAGGCATATTTGGTGTAAAACCAGCTGTGTCTTTTGATTA
TCTTATTAGGGAGGCTAAGACTAGAGTTTTAGTCGTCGTTAATTCCCAAGATGTCTATAAGAGTCTTACC
ATAGTTGACATTCCACAGAGTTTGACTTTTTCATATGATGGGTTACGTGGCGCAATACGTAAAGCTAAAG
ATTATGGTTTTACTGTTTTTGTGTGCACAGACAACTCTGCTAACACTAAAGTTCTTAGGAACAAGGGTGT
TGATTATACTAAGAAGTTTCTTACAGTTGACGGTGTGCAATATTATTGCTACACGTCTAAGGACACTTTA
GATGATATCTTACAACAGGCTAATAAGTCTGTTGGTATTATATCTATGCCTTTGGGATATGTGTCTCATG
GTTTAGACTTAATGCAAGCAGGGAGTGTCGTGCGTAGAGTTAACGTGCCCTACGTGTGTCTCCTAGCTAA
TAAAGAGCAAGAAGCTATTTTGATGTCTGAAGACGTTAAGTTAAACCCTTCAGAAGATTTTATAAAGCAC
GTCCGCACTAATGGTGGTTACAATTCTTGGCATTTAGTCGAGGGTGAACTATTGGTGCAAGACTTACGCT
TAAATAAGCTCCTGCATTGGTCTGATCAAACCATATGCTACAAGGATAGTGTGTTTTATGTTGTAAAGAA
TAGTACAGCTTTTCCATTTGAAACACTTTCAGCATGTCGTGCGTATTTGGATTCACGCACGACACAGCAG
TTAACAATCGAAGTCTTAGTGACTGTCGATGGTGTAAATTTTAGAACAGTCGTTCTAAATAATAAGAACA
CTTATAGATCACAGCTTGGATGCGTTTTCTTTAATGGTGCTGATATTTCTGACACCATTCCTGATGAGAA
ACAGAATGGTCACAGTTTATATCTAGCAGACAATTTGACTGCTGATGAAACAAAGGCGCTTAAAGAGTTA
TATGGCCCCGTTGATCCTACTTTCTTACACAGATTCTATTCACTTAAGGCTGCAGTCCATGGGTGGAAGA
TGGTTGTGTGTGATAAGGTACGTTCTCTCAAATTGAGTGATAATAATTGTTATCTTAATGCAGTTATTAT
GACACTTGATTTATTGAAGGACATTAAATTTGTTATACCTGCTCTACAGCATGCATTTATGAAACATAAG
GGCGGTGATTCAACTGACTTCATAGCCCTCATTATGGCTTATGGCAATTGCACATTTGGTGCTCCAGATG
ATGCCTCTCGGTTACTTCATACCGTGCTTGCAAAGGCTGAGTTATGCTGTTCTGCACGCATGGTTTGGAG
AGAGTGGTGCAATGTCTGTGGCATAAAAGATGTTGTTCTACAAGGCTTAAAAGCTTGTTGTTACGTGGGT
GTGCAAACTGTTGAAGATCTGCGTGCTCGCATGACATATGTATGCCAGTGTGGTGGTGAACGTCATCGGC
AATTAGTCGAACACACCACCCCCTGGTTGCTGCTCTCAGGCACACCAAATGAAAAATTGGTGACAACCTC
CACGGCGCCTGATTTTGTAGCATTTAATGTCTTTCAGGGCATTGAAACGGCTGTTGGCCATTATGTTCAT
GCTCGCCTGAAGGGTGGTCTTATTTTAAAGTTTGACTCTGGCACCGTTAGCAAGACTTCAGACTGGAAGT
GCAAGGTGACAGATGTACTTTTCCCCGGCCAAAAATACAGTAGCGATTGTAATGTCGTACGGTATTCTTT
GGACGGTAATTTCAGAACAGAGGTTGATCCCGACCTATCTGCTTTCTATGTTAAGGATGGTAAATACTTT
ACAAGTGAACCACCCGTAACATATTCACCAGCTACAATTTTAGCTGGTAGTGTCTACACTAATAGCTGCC
TTGTATCGTCTGATGGACAACCTGGCGGTGATGCTATTAGTTTGAGTTTTAATAACCTTTTAGGGTTTGA
TTCTAGTAAACCAGTCACTAAGAAATACACTTACTCCTTCTTGCCTAAAGAAGACGGCGATGTGTTGTTG
GCTGAGTTTGACACTTATGACCCTATTTATAAGAATGGTGCCATGTATAAAGGCAAACCAATTCTTTGGG
TCAATAAAGCATCTTATGATACTAATCTTAATAAGTTCAATAGAGCTAGTTTGCGTCAAATTTTTGACGT
AGCCCCCATTGAACTCGAAAATAAATTCACACCTTTGAGTGTGGAGTCTACACCAGTTGAACCTCCAACT
GTAGATGTGGTAGCACTTCAACAGGAAATGACAATTGTCAAATGTAAGGGTTTAAATAAACCTTTCGTGA
AGGACAATGTCAGTTTCGTTGCTGATGATTCAGGTACTCCCGTTGTTGAGTATCTGTCTAAAGAAGACCT
ACATACATTGTATGTAGACCCTAAGTATCAAGTCATTGTCTTAAAAGACAATGTACTTTCTTCTATGCTT
AGATTGCACACCGTTGAGTCAGGTGATATTAACGTTGTTGCAGCTTCCGGATCTTTGACACGTAAAGTGA
AGTTACTATTTAGGGCTTCATTTTATTTCAAAGAATTTGCTACCCGCACTTTCACTGCTACCACTGCTGT
AGGTAGTTGTATAAAGAGTGTAGTGCGGCATCTAGGTGTTACTAAAGGCATATTGACAGGCTGTTTTAGT
TTTGCCAAGATGTTATTTATGCTTCCACTAGCTTACTTTAGTGATTCAAAACTCGGCACCACAGAGGTTA
AAGTGAGTGCTTTGAAAACAGCCGGCGTTGTGACAGGTAATGTTGTAAAACAGTGTTGCACTGCTGCTGT
TGATTTAAGTATGGATAAGTTGCGCCGTGTGGATTGGAAATCAACCCTACGGTTGTTACTTATGTTATGC
ACAACTATGGTATTGTTGTCTTCTGTGTATCACTTGTATGTCTTCAATCAGGTCTTATCAAGTGATGTTA
TGTTTGAAGATGCCCAAGGTTTGAAAAAGTTCTACAAAGAAGTTAGAGCTTACCTAGGAATCTCTTCTGC
TTGTGACGGTCTTGCTTCAGCTTATAGGGCGAATTCCTTTGATGTACCTACATTCTGCGCAAACCGTTCT
GCAATGTGTAATTGGTGCTTGATTAGCCAAGATTCCATAACTCACTACCCAGCTCTTAAGATGGTTCAAA
CACATCTTAGCCACTATGTTCTTAACATAGATTGGTTGTGGTTTGCATTTGAGACTGGTTTGGCATACAT
GCTCTATACCTCGGCCTTCAACTGGTTGTTGTTGGCAGGTACATTGCATTATTTCTTTGCACAGACTTCC
ATATTTGTAGACTGGCGGTCATACAATTATGCTGTGTCTAGTGCCTTCTGGTTATTCACCCACATTCCAA
TGGCGGGTTTGGTACGAATGTATAATTTGTTAGCATGCCTTTGGCTTTTACGCAAGTTTTATCAGCATGT
AATCAATGGTTGCAAAGATACGGCATGCTTGCTCTGCTATAAGAGGAACCGACTTACTAGAGTTGAAGCT
TCTACCGTTGTCTGTGGTGGAAAACGTACGTTTTATATCACAGCAAATGGCGGTATTTCATTCTGTCGTA
GGCATAATTGGAATTGTGTGGATTGTGACACTGCAGGTGTGGGGAATACCTTCATCTGTGAAGAAGTCGC
AAATGACCTCACTACCGCCCTACGCAGGCCTATTAACGCTACGGATAGATCACATTATTATGTGGATTCC
GTTACAGTTAAAGAGACTGTTGTTCAGTTTAATTATCGTAGAGACGGTCAACCATTCTACGAGCGGTTTC
CCCTCTGCGCTTTTACAAATCTAGATAAGTTGAAGTTCAAAGAGGTCTGTAAAACTACTACTGGTATACC
TGAATACAACTTTATCATCTACGACTCATCAGATCGTGGCCAGGAAAGTTTAGCTAGGTCTGCATGTGTT
TATTATTCTCAAGTCTTGTGTAAATCAATTCTTTTGGTTGACTCAAGTTTGGTTACTTCTGTTGGTGATT
CTAGTGAAATCGCCACTAAAATGTTTGATTCCTTTGTTAATAGTTTCGTCTCGCTGTATAATGTCACACG
CGATAAGTTGGAAAAACTTATCTCTACTGCTCGTGATGGCGTAAGGCGAGGCGATAACTTCCATAGTGTC
TTAACAACATTCATTGACGCAGCACGAGGCCCCGCAGGTGTGGAGTCTGATGTTGAGACCAATGAAATTG
TTGACTCTGTGCAGTATGCTCATAAACATGACATACAAATTACTAATGAGAGCTACAATAATTATGTACC
CTCATATGTTAAACCTGATAGTGTGTCTACCAGCGATTTAGGTAGTCTCATTGATTGTAATGCGGCTTCA
GTTAACCAAATTGTCTTGCGTAATTCTAATGGTGCTTGCATTTGGAACGCTGCTGCATATATGAAACTCT
CGGATGCACTTAAACGACAGATTCGCATTGCATGCCGTAAGTGTAATTTAGCTTTCCGGTTAACCACCTC
AAAGCTACGCGCTAATGATAATATCTTATCAGTTAGATTCACTGCTAACAAAATTGTTGGTGGTTAA
